>Addgene plasmid #230528 | AiP1328 - pAAV-AiE2069m_3xC2-minBG-SYFP2-WPRE3-BGHpA | addgene full sequence | sequence record 461945 | Addgene NGS Result
CCTGCAGGCAGCTGCGCGCTCGCTCGCTCACTGAGGCCGCCCGGGCGTCGGGCGACCTTTGGTCGCCCGG
CCTCAGTGAGCGAGCGAGCGCGCAGAGAGGGAGTGGCCAACTCCATCACTAGGGGTTCCTGCGGCCGCAC
GCGTTCCTTAGGCCATCCCTCACCAAAGAGCCTATTTCTGTCTTCTGTCCATGCCAAATAAATGATTCTG
AGTGGTTTGCCTTGAGTCCACAGGAGAGGTATGCTTTTAGTTCATATATAAGAAATGCTCGTTGTTTTTT
GTGCCATGGGAAATGCAAATGTTTCCCCGATGGAGAAATGGCCCATGTTCTTGGCCAAATCATTGAGATC
TCTGACTGGAATGATAAGTGAGCAAACATGTGGTGTCTCCCCTACTCCAATCTACCTTTGCTTTATCTTT
TAGATTGGCTTGGGCAAAAGAATCCAGAGATCCTTAGGCCATCCCTCACCAAAGAGCCTATTTCTGTCTT
CTGTCCATGCCAAATAAATGATTCTGAGTGGTTTGCCTTGAGTCCACAGGAGAGGTATGCTTTTAGTTCA
TATATAAGAAATGCTCGTTGTTTTTTGTGCCATGGGAAATGCAAATGTTTCCCCGATGGAGAAATGGCCC
ATGTTCTTGGCCAAATCATTGAGATCTCTGACTGGAATGATAAGTGAGCAAACATGTGGTGTCTCCCCTA
CTCCAATCTACCTTTGCTTTATCTTTTAGATTGGCTTGGGCAAAAGAATCCAGAGATCCTTAGGCCATCC
CTCACCAAAGAGCCTATTTCTGTCTTCTGTCCATGCCAAATAAATGATTCTGAGTGGTTTGCCTTGAGTC
CACAGGAGAGGTATGCTTTTAGTTCATATATAAGAAATGCTCGTTGTTTTTTGTGCCATGGGAAATGCAA
ATGTTTCCCCGATGGAGAAATGGCCCATGTTCTTGGCCAAATCATTGAGATCTCTGACTGGAATGATAAG
TGAGCAAACATGTGGTGTCTCCCCTACTCCAATCTACCTTTGCTTTATCTTTTAGATTGGCTTGGGCAAA
AGAATCCAGAGACTTAAGGAGCTCGGGCTGGGCATAAAAGTCAGGGCAGAGCCATCTATTGCTTACATTT
GCTTCTGGGATCCAGATCTTTCGAAGCTAGCGCTACCGGTCGCCACCATGGTGAGCAAGGGCGAGGAGCT
GTTCACCGGGGTGGTGCCCATCCTGGTCGAGCTGGACGGCGACGTAAACGGCCACAAGTTCAGCGTGTCC
GGCGAGGGCGAGGGCGATGCCACCTACGGCAAGCTGACCCTGAAGCTGATCTGCACCACCGGCAAGCTGC
CCGTGCCCTGGCCCACCCTCGTGACCACCCTGGGCTACGGCGTGCAGTGCTTCGCCCGCTACCCCGACCA
CATGAAGCAGCACGACTTCTTCAAGTCCGCCATGCCCGAAGGCTACGTCCAGGAGCGCACCATCTTCTTC
AAGGACGACGGCAACTACAAGACCCGCGCCGAGGTGAAGTTCGAGGGCGACACCCTGGTGAACCGCATCG
AGCTGAAGGGCATCGACTTCAAGGAGGACGGCAACATCCTGGGGCACAAGCTGGAGTACAACTACAACAG
CCACAACGTCTATATCACCGCCGACAAGCAGAAGAACGGCATCAAGGCCAACTTCAAGATCCGCCACAAC
ATCGAGGACGGCGGCGTGCAGCTCGCCGACCACTACCAGCAGAACACCCCCATCGGCGACGGCCCCGTGC
TGCTGCCCGACAACCACTACCTGAGCTACCAGTCCAAGCTGAGCAAAGACCCCAACGAGAAGCGCGATCA
CATGGTCCTGCTGGAGTTCGTGACCGCCGCCGGGATCACTCTCGGCATGGACGAGCTGTACAAGTAAGTC
GACGGCGCGCCGCGGCCGCGAATTCGATATCATAATCAACCTCTGGATTACAAAATTTGTGAAAGATTGA
CTGGTATTCTTAACTATGTTGCTCCTTTTACGCTATGTGGATACGCTGCTTTAATGCCTTTGTATCATGC
TATTGCTTCCCGTATGGCTTTCATTTTCTCCTCCTTGTATAAATCCTGGTTAGTTCTTGCCACGGCGGAA
CTCATCGCCGCCTGCCTTGCCCGCTGCTGGACAGGGGCTCGGCTGTTGGGCACTGACAATTCCGTGGCTC
GAGAGATCTTCGACTGTGCCTTCTAGTTGCCAGCCATCTGTTGTTTGCCCCTCCCCCGTGCCTTCCTTGA
CCCTGGAAGGTGCCACTCCCACTGTCCTTTCCTAATAAAATGAGGAAATTGCATCGCATTGTCTGAGTAG
GTGTCATTCTATTCTGGGGGGTGGGGTGGGGCAGGACAGCAAGGGGGAGGATTGGGAAGACAATAGCAGG
CATGAGATCTCACGTGCGGACCGAGCGGCCGCAGGAACCCCTAGTGATGGAGTTGGCCACTCCCTCTCTG
CGCGCTCGCTCGCTCACTGAGGCCGGGCGACCAAAGGTCGCCCGACGCCCGGGCTTTGCCCGGGCGGCCT
CAGTGAGCGAGCGAGCGCGCAGCTGCCTGCAGGGGCGCCTGATGCGGTATTTTCTCCTTACGCATCTGTG
CGGTATTTCACACCGCATA
[95 nt withheld, positions 2610-2704]
T
[46 nt withheld, positions 2706-2751]
C
[141 nt withheld, positions 2753-2893]
CCTTTGACGTTGGAGTCCACGTTCTTT
[37 nt withheld, positions 2921-2957]
ACTCTATCTCGGGCTATTCTTTTGATTTATAAGGGATTTTGCCGATTTCGGTCTATTGGTTAAAAAATGA
GCTGATTTAACAAAAATTTAACGCGAATTTTAACAAAATATTAACGTTTACAATTTTATGGTGCACTCTC
AGTACAATCTGCTCTGATGCCGCATAGTTAAGCCAGCCCCGACACCCGCCAACACCCGCTGACGCGCCCT
GACGGGCTTGTCTGCTCCCGGCATCCGCTTACAGACAAGCTGTGACCGTCTCCGGGAGCTGCATGTGTCA
GAGGTTTTCACCGTCATCACCGAAACGCGCGAGACGAAAGGGCCTCGTGATACGCCTATTTTTATAGGTT
AATGTCATGATAATAATGGTTTCTTAGACGTCAGGTGGCACTTTTCGGGGAAATGTGCGCGGAACCCCTA
TTTGTTTATTTTTCTAAATACATTCAAATATGTATCCGCTCATGAGACAATAACCCTGATAAATGCTTCA
ATAATATTGAAAAAGGAAGAGTATGAGTATTCAACATTTCCGTGTCGCCCTTATTCCCTTTTTTGCGGCA
TTTTGCCTTCCTGTTTTTGCTCACCCAGAAACGCTGGTGAAAGTAAAAGATGCTGAAGATCAGTTGGGTG
CACGAGTGGGTTACATCGAACTGGATCTCAACAGCGGTAAGATCCTTGAGAGTTTTCGCCCCGAAGAACG
TTTTCCAATGATGAGCACTTTTAAAGTTCTGCTATGTGGCGCGGTATTATCCCGTATTGACGCCGGGCAA
GAGCAACTCGGTCGCCGCATACACTATTCTCAGAATGACTTGGTTGAGTACTCACCAGTCACAGAAAAGC
ATCTTACGGATGGCATGACAGTAAGAGAATTATGCAGTGCTGCCATAACCATGAGTGATAACACTGCGGC
CAACTTACTTCTGACAACGATCGGAGGACCGAAGGAGCTAACCGCTTTTTTGCACAACATGGGGGATCAT
GTAACTCGCCTTGATCGTTGGGAACCGGAGCTGAATGAAGCCATACCAAACGACGAGCGTGACACCACGA
TGCCTGTAGCAATGGCAACAACGTTGCGCAAACTATTAACTGGCGAACTACTTACTCTAGCTTCCCGGCA
ACAATTAATAGACTGGATGGAGGCGGATAAAGTTGCAGGACCACTTCTGCGCTCGGCCCTTCCGGCTGGC
TGGTTTATTGCTGATAAATCTGGAGCCGGTGAGCGTGGGTCTCGCGGTATCATTGCAGCACTGGGGCCAG
ATGGTAAGCCCTCCCGTATCGTAGTTATCTACACGACGGGGAGTCAGGCAACTATGGATGAACGAAATAG
ACAGATCGCTGAGATAGGTGCCTCACTGATTAAGCATTGGTAACTGTCAGACCAAGTTTACTCATATATA
CTTTAGATTGATTTAAAACTTCATTTTTAATTTAAAAGGATCTAGGTGAAGATCCTTTTTGATAATCTCA
TGACCAAAATCCCTTAACGTGAGTTTTCGTTCCACTGAGCGTCAGACCCCGTAGAAAAGATCAAAGGATC
TTCTTGAGATCCTTTTTTTCTGCGCGTAATCTGCTGCTTGCAAACAAAAAAACCACCGCTACCAGCGGTG
GTTTGTTTGCCGGATCAAGAGCTACCAACTCTTTTTCCGAAGGTAACTGGCTTCAGCAGAGCGCAGATAC
CAAATACTGTTCTTCTAGTGTAGCCGTAGTTAGGCCACCACTTCAAGAACTCTGTAGCACCGCCTACATA
CCTCGCTCTGCTAATCCTGTTACCAGTGGCTGCTGCCAGTGGCGATAAGTCGTGTCTTACCGGGTTGGAC
TCAAGACGATAGTTACCGGATAAGGCGCAGCGGTCGGGCTGAACGGGGGGTTCGTGCACACAGCCCAGCT
TGGAGCGAACGACCTACACCGAACTGAGATACCTACAGCGTGAGCTATGAGAAAGCGCCACGCTTCCCGA
AGGGAGAAAGGCGGACAGGTATCCGGTAAGCGGCAGGGTCGGAACAGGAGAGCGCACGAGGGAGCTTCCA
GGGGGAAACGCCTGGTATCTTTATAGTCCTGTCGGGTTTCGCCACCTCTGACTTGAGCGTCGATTTTTGT
GATGCTCGTCAGGGGGGCGGAGCCTATGGAAAAACGCCAGCAACGCGGCCTTTTTACGGTTCCTGGCCTT
TTGCTGGCCTTTTGCTCACATGT
Features (pLannotate 1.2.2; 14 found; start..end, strand, type, name):
     12..39      +  repeat_region  AAV2 ITR (fragment): inverted terminal repeat of adeno-associated virus serotype 2 inverted
     68..95      +  repeat_region  AAV2 ITR (fragment): inverted terminal repeat of adeno-associated virus serotype 2 inverted
   1168..1884    +  CDS            SYFP2: SYFP2 is a basic (constitutively fluorescent) yellow fluorescent protein published in 2006, derived from Aequorea victoria. It is reported to be a very rapidly-maturing monomer with moderate acid sensitivity.
   1924..2081    +  misc_feature   WPRE (fragment): woodchuck hepatitis virus posttranscriptional regulatory element
   2087..2167    +  misc_feature   WPRE (fragment): woodchuck hepatitis virus posttranscriptional regulatory element
   2184..2295    +  polyA_signal   bGH poly(A) signal: bovine growth hormone polyadenylation signal
   2413..2553    +  repeat_region  AAV2 ITR: inverted terminal repeat of adeno-associated virus serotype 2 inverted
   2558..2609    -  misc_feature   bom (fragment): basis of mobility region from pBR322
   2628..3083    +  rep_origin     f1 ori (sequence partly withheld): f1 bacteriophage origin of replication; arrow indicates direction of (+) strand synthesis
   3084..3133    -  misc_feature   bom (fragment): basis of mobility region from pBR322
   3235..3270    -  CDS            rop (fragment): Rop protein, which maintains plasmids at low copy number; rop
   3365..3469    +  promoter       AmpR promoter: bla
   3470..4330    +  CDS            AmpR: β-lactamase; bla; confers resistance to ampicillin, carbenicillin, and related antibiotics
   4501..5089    +  rep_origin     ori: high-copy-number ColE1/pMB1/pBR322/pUC origin of replication
