[The description below was written by a language model from this plasmid's Addgene catalogue record and pLannotate feature annotations shown in this document.]
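Description:
AiP1328 - pAAV-AiE2069m_3xC2-minBG-SYFP2-WPRE3-BGHpA is an AAV transfer plasmid of about 5.2 kb built on a pAAV2 backbone, intended for packaging an enhancer-driven fluorescent reporter into recombinant adeno-associated virus. It is maintained in bacteria through a high-copy ColE1/pUC-type origin and selected with ampicillin via the bla gene and its own promoter. An f1 phage origin and small remnants of pBR322 bom and rop sequences are also present in the backbone. AAV2 inverted terminal repeats flank the expression cassette and define the segment that is replicated and encapsidated. The annotation detects the downstream ITR in full but only short fragments of the upstream one, which may reflect how hard these repeats are to sequence and annotate.

The payload begins with AiE2069m_3xC2, an enhancer sequence that sits upstream of the minimal beta-globin promoter (minBG). The name suggests a triplicated core of the enhancer, though the record does not spell this out, and neither the enhancer nor the promoter is annotated in the feature table; they presumably lie in the unannotated region between the left ITR and the reporter. A minimal promoter has little activity on its own, so expression depends on the enhancer, which confers cell-type selectivity. The reporter is SYFP2, a rapidly maturing monomeric yellow fluorescent protein derived from Aequorea victoria. It is followed by WPRE3, a shortened woodchuck posttranscriptional regulatory element (detected as two WPRE fragments) that boosts transcript expression while saving packaging space, and by the bovine growth hormone polyadenylation signal.

The construct is designed to drive AAV-mediated transgene expression in specific populations of brain cells and belongs to a collection of enhancer AAVs for genetic access to cortical cell types. The record does not state which population this enhancer targets.
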