Addgene plasmid #230528: AiP1328 - pAAV-AiE2069m_3xC2-minBG-SYFP2-WPRE3-BGHpA
Purpose: AiE2069m_3xC2 is an enhancer sequence, designed to drive AAV-mediated transgene expression in specific populations of brain cells
Depositing lab: Allen Institute for Brain Science & Bosiljka Tasic. Depositing organization: Allen Institute. Publication: A suite of enhancer AAVs and transgenic mouse lines for genetic access to cortical cell types. Ben-Simon Y, Hooper M, Narayan S, Daigle TL, Dwivedi D, Way SW, Oster A, Stafford DA, Mich JK, Taormina MJ, Martinez RA, Opitz-Araya X, Roth JR, Alexander JR, Allen S, Amster A, Arbuckle J, Ayala A, Baker PM, Bakken TE, Barcelli T, Barta S, Bendrick J, Bertagnolli D, Bielstein C, Bishwakarma P, Bowlus J, Boyer G, Brouner K, Casian B, Casper T, Chakka AB, Chakrabarty R, Chance RK, Chavan S, Clark M, Colbert K, Collman F, Daniel S, Departee M, DiValentin P, Donadio N, Dotson N, Egdorf T, Fliss T, Gabitto M, Garcia J, Gary A, Gasperini M, Gloe J, Goldy J, Gore BB, Graybuck L, Greisman N, Haeseleer F, Halterman C, Haradon Z, Hastings SD, Helback O, Ho W, Hockemeyer D, Huang C, Huff S, Hunker A, Johansen N, Jones D, Juneau Z, Kalmbach B, Kannan M, Khem S, Kussick E, Kutsal R, Larsen R, Lee C, Lee AY, Leibly M, Lenz GH, Li S, Liang E, Lusk N, Madigan Z, Malloy J, Malone J, McCue R, Melchor J, Mollenkopf T, Moosman S, Morin E, Newman D, Ng L, Ngo K, Omstead V, Otto S, Oyama A, Pena N, Pham T, Phillips E, Pom CA, Potekhina L, Ransford S, Ray PL, Rette D, Reynoldson C, Rimorin C, Rocha D, Ruiz A, Sanchez REA, Sawyer L, Sedeno-Cortes A, Sevigny JP, Shapovalova N, Shepard N, Shulga L, Sigler AR, Siverts L, Soliman S, Somasundaram S, Staats B, Stewart K, Szelenyi E, Tieu M, Trader C, Tran A, van Velthoven CTJ, Walker M, Wang Y, Weed N, Wirthlin M, Wood T, Wynalda B, Yao Z, Zhou T, Ariza J, Dee N, Reding M, Ronellenfitch K, Mufti S, Sunkin SM, Smith KA, Esposito L, Waters J, Thyagarajan B, Yao S, Lein ES, Zeng H, Levi BP, Ngai J, Ting JT, Tasic B. Cell. 2025 May 16:S0092-8674(25)00513-6. doi: 10.1016/j.cell.2025.05.002. PubMed 40403729.
Backbone
  Vector backbone: pAAV2
  Vector type: AAV
Growth in bacteria
  Bacterial resistance: Ampicillin, 100 μg/mL
  Growth temperature: 37°C
  Growth strain: NEB Stable
  Copy number: High Copy
Gene/Insert
  Gene/Insert name: SYFP2
  Species: Synthetic
  Promoter: minBG
  Cloning method: Restriction Enzyme; 5′ cloning site MluI (unknown if destroyed); 3′ cloning site SacI (unknown if destroyed)
Terms and licenses: Academic/Nonprofit Terms; Industry Terms: Not Available to Industry
How to cite: AiP1328 - pAAV-AiE2069m_3xC2-minBG-SYFP2-WPRE3-BGHpA was a gift from Allen Institute for Brain Science & Bosiljka Tasic (Addgene plasmid # 230528 ; http://n2t.net/addgene:230528 ; RRID:Addgene_230528)
